Addgene plasmid #190841: pSilencer2.1-U6-3JB1R+4
Purpose: For mammalian expression of 3JB1R+4, a dual-specificity aptamer that binds OGT and GFP. Expression is driven by a U6 promoter. This dual-specificity aptamer adopts a folded linker.
Depositing lab: Gerald Hart. Depositing organization: University of Georgia. Publication: Dual-specificity RNA aptamers enable manipulation of target-specific O-GlcNAcylation and unveil functions of O-GlcNAc on beta-catenin. Zhu Y, Hart GW. Cell. 2022 Dec 30:S0092-8674(22)01529-X. doi: 10.1016/j.cell.2022.12.016. PubMed 36626902.
Backbone
  Vector backbone: pSilencer2.1-U6 hygro
  Total vector size (bp): 5141
  Vector type: Mammalian Expression, Synthetic Biology, Affinity Reagent/ Antibody
  Selectable markers: Hygromycin
Growth in bacteria
  Bacterial resistance: Ampicillin, 100 μg/mL
  Growth temperature: 37°C
  Growth strain: DH5alpha
  Copy number: High Copy
Gene/Insert
  Gene/Insert name: 3JB1R_AP3+4bp (A Dual-Specificity aptamer targeting OGT and GFP)
  Species: Synthetic
  Insert size (bp): 303
  Promoter: U6
  Cloning method: Gibson Cloning
  Sequencing primers: 5′ T7, LKO.1 5'; 3′ 2.0Rev
Terms and licenses: Academic/Nonprofit Terms; Industry Terms
Depositor comments: Sequence of the AP3 portion is from the article below: Shui, B., Ozer, A., Zipfel, W., Sahu, N., Singh, A., Lis, J.T., Shi, H., and Kotlikoff, M.I. (2012). RNA aptamers that functionally interact with green fluorescent protein and its derivatives. Nucleic Acids Res 40, e39. 10.1093/nar/gkr1264.
How to cite: pSilencer2.1-U6-3JB1R+4 was a gift from Gerald Hart (Addgene plasmid # 190841 ; http://n2t.net/addgene:190841 ; RRID:Addgene_190841)
