[The description below was written by a language model from this plasmid's Addgene catalogue record and pLannotate feature annotations shown in this document.]
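Description:
pSilencer2.1-U6-3JB1R+4 is a 5,141 bp mammalian expression plasmid built on the pSilencer2.1-U6 hygro backbone, a vector designed for RNA polymerase III–driven production of small RNAs. It is propagated in E. coli as a high-copy plasmid through a ColE1/pUC-type origin and is selected with ampicillin via the β-lactamase gene. For selection in mammalian cells it carries a hygromycin resistance gene, with an SV40 enhancer/early promoter upstream and an SV40 polyadenylation signal downstream. The feature table also picks up assorted backbone remnants, including lac promoter/operator elements, fragments of lacZα, lacI, ble, rop and bom, and SP6 and T7 phage promoters lying upstream of the U6 promoter. None of these are part of the functional payload.

The payload is a 303 bp synthetic insert, 3JB1R_AP3+4bp, introduced by Gibson cloning. The insert itself is not annotated in the feature table, but the unannotated stretch between the human U6 promoter and the lacZα fragment is consistent with its position. It encodes a dual-specificity RNA aptamer in which one portion binds O-GlcNAc transferase (OGT) and the other, AP3, is a previously described GFP-binding aptamer; according to the record, this version adopts a folded linker. U6 transcription suits such a non-coding, structured RNA because Pol III yields abundant short transcripts without capping or polyadenylation. By binding OGT and GFP simultaneously, the aptamer is intended to recruit OGT to GFP-tagged proteins in mammalian cells. This matches the associated work on manipulating target-specific O-GlcNAcylation, which examined β-catenin.
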