Features (pLannotate 1.2.2; 20 found; start..end, strand, type, name):
     96..186     +  promoter       AmpR promoter (fragment): bla
    187..480     +  promoter       SV40 promoter (fragment): SV40 enhancer and early promoter
    529..1554    +  CDS            HygR: aminoglycoside phosphotransferase from E. coli; aph(4)-Ia; confers resistance to hygromycin
   1564..1689    +  CDS            ble (fragment): BLE_KLEPN - Experimental evidence at protein level: Swiss-Prot protein existence level 1. Binding protein with a strong affinity to the bleomycin family of antibiotics. Binds to CL990; an antimitotic-antibiotic compound. From Klebsiella pneumoniae.
   1684..1805    +  polyA_signal   SV40 poly(A) signal: SV40 polyadenylation signal
   1878..1894    -  protein_bind   lac operator: The lac repressor binds to the lac operator to inhibit transcription in E. coli. This inhibition can be relieved by adding lactose or isopropyl-β-D-thiogalactopyranoside (IPTG). lac repressor encoded by lacI
   1902..1926    -  promoter       lac promoter (fragment): promoter for the E. coli lac operon
   1936..1955    +  promoter       AmpR promoter (fragment): bla
   1956..2816    +  CDS            AmpR: β-lactamase; bla; confers resistance to ampicillin, carbenicillin, and related antibiotics
   2987..3575    +  rep_origin     ori: high-copy-number ColE1/pMB1/pBR322/pUC origin of replication
   3758..3850    +  CDS            lacI (fragment): lac repressor; lacI; The lac repressor binds to the lac operator to inhibit transcription in E. coli. This inhibition can be relieved by adding lactose or isopropyl-β-D-thiogalactopyranoside (IPTG).
   3863..3884    +  protein_bind   CAP binding site: CAP binding activates transcription in the presence of cAMP. E. coli catabolite activator protein
   3899..3929    +  promoter       lac promoter: promoter for the E. coli lac operon
   3937..3953    +  protein_bind   lac operator: The lac repressor binds to the lac operator to inhibit transcription in E. coli. This inhibition can be relieved by adding lactose or isopropyl-β-D-thiogalactopyranoside (IPTG). lac repressor encoded by lacI
   3997..4015    +  promoter       SP6 promoter: promoter for bacteriophage SP6 RNA polymerase
   4027..4045    +  promoter       T7 promoter: promoter for bacteriophage T7 RNA polymerase
   4176..4416    +  promoter       U6 promoter: RNA polymerase III promoter for human U6 snRNA
   4746..4900    +  CDS            lacZα (fragment): LacZα fragment of β-galactosidase; lacZ fragment
   4906..5005    -  misc_feature   bom (fragment): basis of mobility region from pBR322
   5107..1       -  CDS            rop (fragment) (across the origin): Rop protein, which maintains plasmids at low copy number; rop
>Addgene plasmid #190841 | pSilencer2.1-U6-3JB1R+4 | addgene full sequence | sequence record 379200 | Addgene NGS Result
GACGAAAGGGCCTCGTGATACGCCTATTTTTATAGGTTAATGTCATGATAATAATGGTTTCTTAGACGTC
AGGTGGCACTTTTCGGGGAAATGTGCGCGGAACCCCTATTTGTTTATTTTTCTAAATACATTCAAATATG
TATCCGCTCATGAGACAATAACCCTGATAAATGCTTCAATAATATTCCAGCAGGCAGAAGTATGCAAAGC
ATGCATCTCAATTAGTTAGCAACCAGGTGTGGAAAGTCCCCAGGCTCCCCAGCAGGCAGAAGTATGCAAA
GCATGCATCTCAATTAGTCAGCAACCATAGTCCCGCCCCTAACTCCGCCCATCCCGCCCCTAACTCCGCC
CAGTTCCGCCCATTCTCCGCCCCATGGCTGACTAATTTTTTTTATTTATGCAGAGGCCGAGGCCGCCTCT
GCCTCTGAGCTATTCCAGAAGTAGTGGGGAGGCTTTTTTGGAGGCCTAGGCTTTTGCAAAAAGCTCCCGG
GAGCTTGTATATCCATTTTCGGATCTGATCAGCACGTGATGAAAAAGCCTGAACTCACCGCGACGTCTGT
CGAGAAGTTTCTGATCGAAAAGTTCGACAGCGTCTCCGACCTGATGCAGCTCTCGGAGGGCGAAGAATCT
CGTGCTTTCAGCTTCGATGTAGGAGGGCGTGGATATGTCCTGCGGGTAAATAGCTGCGCCGATGGTTTCT
ACAAAGATCGTTATGTTTATCGGCACTTTGCATCGGCCGCGCTCCCGATTCCGGAAGTGCTTGACATTGG
GGAATTCAGCGAGAGCCTGACCTATTGCATCTCCCGCCGTGCACAGGGTGTCACGTTGCAAGACCTGCCT
GAAACCGAACTGCCCGCTGTTCTGCAGCCGGTCGCGGAGGCCATGGATGCGATCGCTGCGGCCGATCTTA
GCCAGACGAGCGGGTTCGGCCCATTCGGACCGCAAGGAATCGGTCAATACACTACATGGCGTGATTTCAT
ATGCGCGATTGCTGATCCCCATGTGTATCACTGGCAAACTGTGATGGACGACACCGTCAGTGCGTCCGTC
GCGCAGGCTCTCGATGAGCTGATGCTTTGGGCCGAGGACTGCCCCGAAGTCCGGCACCTCGTGCACGCGG
ATTTCGGCTCCAACAATGTCCTGACGGACAATGGCCGCATAACAGCGGTCATTGACTGGAGCGAGGCGAT
GTTCGGGGATTCCCAATACGAGGTCGCCAACATCTTCTTCTGGAGGCCGTGGTTGGCTTGTATGGAGCAG
CAGACGCGCTACTTCGAGCGGAGGCATCCGGAGCTTGCAGGATCGCCGCGGCTCCGGGCGTATATGCTCC
GCATTGGTCTTGACCAACTCTATCAGAGCTTGGTTGACGGCAATTTCGATGATGCAGCTTGGGCGCAGGG
TCGATGCGACGCAATCGTCCGATCCGGAGCCGGGACTGTCGGGCGTACACAAATCGCCCGCAGAAGCGCG
GCCGTCTGGACCGATGGCTGTGTAGAAGTACTCGCCGATAGTGGAAACCGACGCCCCAGCACTCGTCCGA
GGGCAAAGGAATAGCACGTGCTACGAGATTTCGATTCCACCGCCGCCTTCTATGAAAGGTTGGGCTTCGG
AATCGTTTTCCGGGACGCCGGCTGGATGATCCTCCAGCGCGGGGATCTCATGCTGGAGTTCTTCGCCCAC
CCCAACTTGTTTATTGCAGCTTATAATGGTTACAAATAAAGCAATAGCATCACAAATTTCACAAATAAAG
CATTTTTTTCACTGCATTCTAGTTGTGGTTTGTCCAAACTCATCAATGTATCTTATCATGTCTGTATACC
GTCGACCTCTAGCTAGAGCTTGGCGTAATCATGGTCATAGCTGTTTCCTGTGTGAAATTGTTATCCGCTC
ACAATTCCACACAACATACGAGCCGGAAGCATAAAGGTAAGCCTGAATATTGAAAAAGGAAGAGTATGAG
TATTCAACATTTCCGTGTCGCCCTTATTCCCTTTTTTGCGGCATTTTGCCTTCCTGTTTTTGCTCACCCA
GAAACGCTGGTGAAAGTAAAAGATGCTGAAGATCAGTTGGGTGCACGAGTGGGTTACATCGAACTGGATC
TCAACAGCGGTAAGATCCTTGAGAGTTTTCGCCCCGAAGAACGTTTTCCAATGATGAGCACTTTTAAAGT
TCTGCTATGTGGCGCGGTATTATCCCGTATTGACGCCGGGCAAGAGCAACTCGGTCGCCGCATACACTAT
TCTCAGAATGACTTGGTTGAGTACTCACCAGTCACAGAAAAGCATCTTACGGATGGCATGACAGTAAGAG
AATTATGCAGTGCTGCCATAACCATGAGTGATAACACTGCGGCCAACTTACTTCTGACAACGATCGGAGG
ACCGAAGGAGCTAACCGCTTTTTTGCACAACATGGGGGATCATGTAACTCGCCTTGATCGTTGGGAACCG
GAGCTGAATGAAGCCATACCAAACGACGAGCGTGACACCACGATGCCTGTAGCAATGGCAACAACGTTGC
GCAAACTATTAACTGGCGAACTACTTACTCTAGCTTCCCGGCAACAATTAATAGACTGGATGGAGGCGGA
TAAAGTTGCAGGACCACTTCTGCGCTCGGCCCTTCCGGCTGGCTGGTTTATTGCTGATAAATCTGGAGCC
GGTGAGCGTGGGTCTCGCGGTATCATTGCAGCACTGGGGCCAGATGGTAAGCCCTCCCGTATCGTAGTTA
TCTACACGACGGGGAGTCAGGCAACTATGGATGAACGAAATAGACAGATCGCTGAGATAGGTGCCTCACT
GATTAAGCATTGGTAACTGTCAGACCAAGTTTACTCATATATACTTTAGATTGATTTAAAACTTCATTTT
TAATTTAAAAGGATCTAGGTGAAGATCCTTTTTGATAATCTCATGACCAAAATCCCTTAACGTGAGTTTT
CGTTCCACTGAGCGTCAGACCCCGTAGAAAAGATCAAAGGATCTTCTTGAGATCCTTTTTTTCTGCGCGT
AATCTGCTGCTTGCAAACAAAAAAACCACCGCTACCAGCGGTGGTTTTTTTGCCGGATCAAGAGCTACCA
ACTCTTTTTCCGAAGGTAACTGGCTTCAGCAGAGCGCAGATACCAAATACTGTTCTTCTAGTGTAGCCGT
AGTTAGGCCACCACTTCAAGAACTCTGTAGCACCGCCTACATACCTCGCTCTGCTAATCCTGTTACCAGT
GGCTGCTGCCAGTGGCGATAAGTCGTGTCTTACCGGGTTGGACTCAAGACGATAGTTACCGGATAAGGCG
CAGCGGTCGGGCTGAACGGGGGGTTCGTGCACACAGCCCAGCTTGGAGCGAACGACCTACACCGAACTGA
GATACCTACAGCGTGAGCTATGAGAAAGCGCCACGCTTCCCGAAGGGAGAAAGGCGGACAGGTATCCGGT
AAGCGGCAGGGTCGGAACAGGAGAGCGCACGAGGGAGCTTCCAGGGGGAAACGCCTGGTATCTTTATAGT
CCTGTCGGGTTTCGCCACCTCTGACTTGAGCGTCGATTTTTGTGATGCTCGTCAGGGGGGCGGAGCCTAT
GGAAAAACGCCAGCAACGCGGCCTTTTTACGGTTCCTGGCCTTTTGCTGGCCTTTTGCTCACATGTTCTT
TCCTGCGTTATCCCCTGATTCTGTGGATAACCGTATTACCGCCTTTGAGTGAGCTGATACCGCTCGCCGC
AGCCGAACGACCGAGCGCAGCGAGTCAGTGAGCGAGGAAGCGGAAGAGCGCCCAATACGCAAACCGCCTC
TCCCCGCGCGTTGGCCGATTCATTAATGCAGCTGGCACGACAGGTTTCCCGACTGGAAAGCGGGCAGTGA
GCGCAACGCAATTAATGTGAGTTAGCTCACTCATTAGGCACCCCAGGCTTTACACTTTATGCTTCCGGCT
CGTATGTTGTGTGGAATTGTGAGCGGATAACAATTTCACACAGGAAACAGCTATGACATGATTACGAATT
GCAACGATTTAGGTGACACTATAGAAGAGAAGGAATTAATACGACTCACTATAGGGAGAGAGAGAGAATT
ACCCTCACTAAAGGGAGGAGAAGCATGAATTCCCCAGTGGAAAGACGCGCAGGCAAAACGCACCACGTGA
CGGAGCGTGACCGCGCGCCGAGCGCGCGCCAAGGTCGGGCAGGAAGAGGGCCTATTTCCCATGATTCCTT
CATATTTGCATATACGATACAAGGCTGTTAGAGAGATAATTAGAATTAATTTGACTGTAAACACAAAGAT
ATTAGTACAAAATACGTGACGTAGAAAGTAATAATTTCTTGGGTAGTTTGCAGTTTTAAAATTATGTTTT
AAAATGGACTATCATATGCTTACCGTAACTTGAAAGTATTTCGATTTCTTGGGTTTATATATCTTGTGGA
AAGGACGCGGGATCCGGCATCAATATGGTGACCTCCCGGGCTAGAGCTTCTGGACTGCGATGGGAGCACG
AAACGTCGTGGCGCAATTGGGTGGGGAAAGTCCTTAAAAGAGGGCCACCACAGAAGCTCTAGAGCGGGGG
ACCACCAGGTTGCCTAAGGGGGGTGAACCGGCCCAGGTCGGACCCGAGGAGAGAATCACTTACGGATCCT
CGTTAAGTGGCTCTCAGTCGCCCGTAACTCCGATGCCGATGCAGCGGCGACAACTGCACCCAAGGCTCGG
ATCCTCGGGAACGGAGCAGGTCAAAACTCCCGTGCTGTTTTTTGGAAAAGCTTGGCACTGGCCGTCGTTT
TACAACGTCGTGACTGGGAAAACCCTGGCGTTACCCAACTTAATCGCCTTGCAGCACATCCCCCTTTCGC
CAGCTGGCGTAATAGCGAAGAGGCCCGCACCGATCGCCCTTCCCAACAGTTGCGCAGCCTGAATGGCGAA
TGGCGCCTGATGCGGTATTTTCTCCTTACGCATCTGTGCGGTATTTCACACCGCATATGGTGCACTCTCA
GTACAATCTGCTCTGATGCCGCATAGTTAAGCCAGCCCCGACACCCGCCAACACCCGCTGACGCGCCCTG
ACGGGCTTGTCTGCTCCCGGCATCCGCTTACAGACAAGCTGTGACCGTCTCCGGGAGCTGCATGTGTCAG
AGGTTTTCACCGTCATCACCGAAACGCGCGA
